Addgene plasmid #69466: pMXs-Puro-CLDN18
Purpose: Expresses CLDN18
Depositing lab: Axel Hillmer. Depositing organization: Genome Institute of Singapore, A*STAR Research Entities. Publication: Recurrent Fusion Genes in Gastric Cancer: CLDN18-ARHGAP26 Induces Loss of Epithelial Integrity. Yao F, Kausalya JP, Sia YY, Teo AS, Lee WH, Ong AG, Zhang Z, Tan JH, Li G, Bertrand D, Liu X, Poh HM, Guan P, Zhu F, Pathiraja TN, Ariyaratne PN, Rao J, Woo XY, Cai S, Mulawadi FH, Poh WT, Veeravalli L, Chan CS, Lim SS, Leong ST, Neo SC, Choi PS, Chew EG, Nagarajan N, Jacques PE, So JB, Ruan X, Yeoh KG, Tan P, Sung WK, Hunziker W, Ruan Y, Hillmer AM. Cell Rep. 2015 Jul 14;12(2):272-85. doi: 10.1016/j.celrep.2015.06.020. Epub 2015 Jul 2. PubMed 26146084.
Backbone
  Vector backbone: pMXs-Puro
  Backbone manufacturer: cell biolabs
  Backbone size w/o insert (bp): 5732
  Total vector size (bp): 6557
  Modifications to backbone: Added a gene and a HA tag
  Vector type: Retroviral
  Selectable markers: Puromycin
Growth in bacteria
  Bacterial resistance: Ampicillin, 100 μg/mL
  Growth temperature: 37°C
  Growth strain: NEB Stable
  Growth instructions: 200mg/L
  Copy number: Unknown
Gene/Insert
  Gene/Insert name: CLDN18
  Species: H. sapiens (human)
  GenBank ID: NM_016369
  Entrez Gene: CLDN18 (a.k.a. SFTA5, SFTPJ)
  Tag / fusion protein: HA TAG (N terminal on insert)
  Cloning method: TOPO Cloning
  Sequencing primers: 5′ TAGAACCTCGCTGGAAAGGA; 3′ CGGGACTATGGTTGCTGACT
Terms and licenses: Academic/Nonprofit Terms; Industry Terms: Not Available to Industry
How to cite: pMXs-Puro-CLDN18 was a gift from Axel Hillmer (Addgene plasmid # 69466 ; http://n2t.net/addgene:69466 ; RRID:Addgene_69466)
