[The description below was written by a language model from this plasmid's Addgene catalogue record and pLannotate feature annotations shown in this document.]
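Description:
pMXs-Puro-CLDN18 is a Moloney murine leukemia virus (MMLV)-based retroviral expression vector built on the commercial pMXs-Puro backbone, carrying the human claudin-18 (CLDN18) coding sequence with an N-terminal HA epitope tag. The plasmid is about 6.6 kb. It is propagated in E. coli through a high-copy ColE1/pUC-type origin and selected with ampicillin via the β-lactamase gene and its own promoter.

The retroviral cassette is bounded by MMLV long terminal repeats. Downstream of the 5′ LTR lie the packaging signal (Ψ), a truncated gag segment lacking its start codon, and a pol-derived region containing the splice acceptor. Together these extended packaging sequences let the transcribed genome be incorporated into virions when gag, pol and env are supplied in trans by a packaging cell line. No separate internal promoter is annotated upstream of the insert, so HA-CLDN18 is presumably transcribed from the 5′ LTR. The annotation tool matches the tag only as a short fragment of a 3xHA element immediately preceding the CLDN18 open reading frame, which is consistent with the single HA tag recorded by the depositor. After the insert, an SV40 enhancer/early promoter drives puromycin N-acetyltransferase, allowing selection of stably transduced mammalian cells. The 3′ LTR region is annotated in two parts, one matching a fragment of a self-inactivating ΔU3 LTR, but the record does not describe the vector as self-inactivating.

CLDN18 encodes a tight junction protein involved in sealing the intercellular space. The stated purpose is simply expression of CLDN18, and the associated study concerns CLDN18-ARHGAP26 fusion genes in gastric cancer and loss of epithelial integrity. That context suggests the construct provides stable expression of the tagged, unfused protein, perhaps for comparison with the fusion, although the record does not say so.
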