Features (pLannotate 1.2.2; 15 found; start..end, strand, type, name):
     22..615     +  LTR            LTR: long terminal repeat from Moloney murine leukemia virus
    678..877     +  misc_feature   MMLV Ψ: packaging signal of Moloney murine leukemia virus (MMLV)
    929..1017    +  misc_feature   MESV Ψ (fragment): packaging signal of murine embryonic stem cell virus
   1094..1510    +  CDS            gag (truncated): truncated Moloney murine leukemia virus (MMLV) gag gene lacking the start codon
   1520..1894    +  misc_feature   pol region: Moloney murine leukemia virus (MMLV) pol region containing the splice acceptor site
   1932..1959    +  CDS            3xHA (fragment): three tandem HA epitope tags
   1959..2738    +  CDS            CLDN18: CLD18_HUMAN - Experimental evidence at protein level: Swiss-Prot protein existence level 1. Plays a major role in tight junction-specific obliteration of the intercellular space, through calcium-independent cell-adhesion activity. From Homo sapiens (Human).
   2904..3233    +  promoter       SV40 promoter: SV40 enhancer and early promoter
   3243..3842    +  CDS            PuroR: puromycin N-acetyltransferase; pac from Streptomyces; confers resistance to puromycin
   3942..4063    +  LTR            3' LTR (ΔU3) (fragment): self-inactivating 3' long terminal repeat (LTR) from Moloney murine leukemia virus
   4064..4533    +  LTR            LTR: long terminal repeat from Moloney murine leukemia virus
   4599..4651    -  CDS            lacI (fragment): lac repressor; lacI; The lac repressor binds to the lac operator to inhibit transcription in E. coli. This inhibition can be relieved by adding lactose or isopropyl-β-D-thiogalactopyranoside (IPTG).
   4834..5422    -  rep_origin     ori: high-copy-number ColE1/pMB1/pBR322/pUC origin of replication
   5586..6446    -  CDS            AmpR: β-lactamase; bla; confers resistance to ampicillin, carbenicillin, and related antibiotics
   6447..6551    -  promoter       AmpR promoter: bla
>Addgene plasmid #69466 | pMXs-Puro-CLDN18 | depositor full sequence | sequence record 122764 | pMXs-Puro-CLDN18
CCCGAAAAGTGCCACCTGCATAATGAAAGACCCCACCTGTAGGTTTGGCAAGCTAGCTTAAGTAACGCCA
TTTTGCAAGGCATGGAAAAATACATAACTGAGAATAGAAAAGTTCAGATCAAGGTCAGGAACAGATGGAA
CAGCTGAATATGGGCCAAACAGGATATCTGTGGTAAGCAGTTCCTGCCCCGGCTCAGGGCCAAGAACAGA
TGGAACAGCTGAATATGGGCCAAACAGGATATCTGTGGTAAGCAGTTCCTGCCCCGGCTCAGGGCCAAGA
ACAGATGGTCCCCAGATGCGGTCCAGCCCTCAGCAGTTTCTAGAGAACCATCAGATGTTTCCAGGGTGCC
CCAAGGACCTGAAATGACCCTGTGCCTTATTTGAACTAACCAATCAGTTCGCTTCTCGCTTCTGTTCGCG
CGCTTCTGCTCCCCGAGCTCAATAAAAGAGCCCACAACCCCTCACTCGGCGCGCCAGTCCTCCGATTGAC
TGAGTCGCCCGGGTACCCGTGTATCCAATAAACCCTCTTGCAGTTGCATCCGACTTGTGGTCTCGCTGTT
CCTTGGGAGGGTCTCCTCTGAGTGATTGACTACCCGTCAGCGGGGGTCTTTCATTTGGGGGCTCGTCCGG
GATCGGGAGACCCCTGCCCAGGGACCACCGACCCACCACCGGGAGGTAAGCTGGCCAGCAACTTATCTGT
GTCTGTCCGATTGTCTAGTGTCTATGACTGATTTTATGCGCCTGCGTCGGTACTAGTTAGCTAACTAGCT
CTGTATCTGGCGGACCCGTGGTGGAACTGACGAGTTCGGAACACCCGGCCGCAACCCTGGGAGACGTCCC
AGGGACTTCGGGGGCCGTTTTTGTGGCCCGACCTGAGTCCAAAAATCCCGATCGTTTTGGACTCTTTGGT
GCACCCCCCTAATAGGAGGGATATGTGGTTCTGGTAGGAGACGAGAACCTAAAACAGTTCCCGCCTCCGT
CTGAATTTTTGCTTTCGGTTTGGGACCGAAGCCGCGCCGCGCGTCTTGTCTGCTGCAGCATCGTTCTGTG
TTGTCTCTGTCTGACTGTGTTTCTGTATTTGTCTGAAAATTAGGGCCAGACTGTTACCACTCCCTTAAGT
TTGACCTTAGGTCACTGGAAAGATGTCGAGCGGATCGCTCACAACCAGTCGGTAGATGTCAAGAAGAGAC
GTTGGGTTACCTTCTGCTCTGCAGAATGGCCAACCTTTAACGTCGGATGGCCGCGAGACGGCACCTTTAA
CCGAGACCTCATCACCCAGGTTAAGATCAAGGTCTTTTCACCTGGCCCGCATGGACACCCAGACCAGGTC
CCCTACATCGTGACCTGGGAAGCCTTGGCTTTTGACCCCCCTCCCTGGGTCAAGCCCTTTGTACACCCTA
AGCCTCCGCCTCCTCTTCCTCCATCCGCCCCGTCTCTCCCCCTTGAACCTCCTCGTTCGACCCCGCCTCG
ATCCTCCCTTTATCCAGCCCTCACTCCTTCTCTAGGCGCCCCCATATGGCCATATGAGATCTTATATGGG
GCACCCCCGCCCCTTGTAAACTTCCCTGACCCTGACATGACAAGAGTTACTAACAGCCCCTCTCTCCAAG
CTCACTTACAGGCTCTCTACTTAGTCCAGCACGAAGTCTGGAGACCTCTGGCGGCAGCCTACCAAGAACA
ACTGGACCGACCGGTGGTACCTCACCCTTACCGAGTCGGCGACACAGTGTGGGTCCGCCGACACCAGACT
AAGAACCTAGAACCTCGCTGGAAAGGACCTTACACAGTCCTGCTGACCACCCCCACCGCCCTCAAAGTAG
ACGGCATCGCAGCTTGGATACACGCCGCCCACGTGAAGGCTGCCGACCCCGGGGGTGGACCATCCTCTAG
ACTGCCGGATCTAGCTAGTTAATTAAGGATCCACCATGGCTTACCCATACGATGTTCCAGATTACGCTTC
CACCACCACATGCCAAGTGGTGGCGTTCCTCCTGTCCATCCTGGGGCTGGCCGGCTGCATCGCGGCCACC
GGGATGGACATGTGGAGCACCCAGGACCTGTACGACAACCCCGTCACCTCCGTGTTCCAGTACGAAGGGC
TCTGGAGGAGCTGCGTGAGGCAGAGTTCAGGCTTCACCGAATGCAGGCCCTATTTCACCATCCTGGGACT
TCCAGCCATGCTGCAGGCAGTGCGAGCCCTGATGATCGTAGGCATCGTCCTGGGTGCCATTGGCCTCCTG
GTATCCATCTTTGCCCTGAAATGCATCCGCATTGGCAGCATGGAGGACTCTGCCAAAGCCAACATGACAC
TGACCTCCGGGATCATGTTCATTGTCTCAGGTCTTTGTGCAATTGCTGGAGTGTCTGTGTTTGCCAACAT
GCTGGTGACTAACTTCTGGATGTCCACAGCTAACATGTACACCGGCATGGGTGGGATGGTGCAGACTGTT
CAGACCAGGTACACATTTGGTGCGGCTCTGTTCGTGGGCTGGGTCGCTGGAGGCCTCACACTAATTGGGG
GTGTGATGATGTGCATCGCCTGCCGGGGCCTGGCACCAGAAGAAACCAACTACAAAGCCGTTTCTTATCA
TGCCTCAGGCCACAGTGTTGCCTACAAGCCTGGAGGCTTCAAGGCCAGCACTGGCTTTGGGTCCAACACC
AAAAACAAGAAGATATACGATGGAGGTGCCCGCACAGAGGACGAGGTACAATCTTATCCTTCCAAGCACG
ACTATGTGTAAGAATTCCAGCTGAGCGCCGGTCGCTACCATTACCAGTTGGTCTGGTGTCAAAAATAATA
ATAACCGGGCAGGCCATGTCTGCCCGTATTTCGCGTAAGGAAATCCATTATGTACTATTTAAACTCGAGC
GGCCGCCAGCACAGTGGTCGACAGCTGTGGAATGTGTGTCAGTTAGGGTGTGGAAAGTCCCCAGGCTCCC
CAGCAGGCAGAAGTATGCAAAGCATGCATCTCAATTAGTCAGCAACCAGGTGTGGAAAGTCCCCAGGCTC
CCCAGCAGGCAGAAGTATGCAAAGCATGCATCTCAATTAGTCAGCAACCATAGTCCCGCCCCTAACTCCG
CCCATCCCGCCCCTAACTCCGCCCAGTTCCGCCCATTCTCCGCCCCATGGCTGACTAATTTTTTTTATTT
ATGCAGAGGCCGAGGCCGCCTCGGCCTCTGAGCTATTCCAGAAGTAGTGAGGAGGCTTTTTTGGAGGCCT
AGGCTTTTGCAAAAAGCTTACCATGACCGAGTACAAGCCCACGGTGCGCCTCGCCACCCGCGACGACGTC
CCCAGGGCCGTACGCACCCTCGCCGCCGCGTTCGCCGACTACCCCGCCACGCGCCACACCGTCGATCCGG
ACCGCCACATCGAGCGGGTCACCGAGCTGCAAGAACTCTTCCTCACGCGCGTCGGGCTCGACATCGGCAA
GGTGTGGGTCGCGGACGACGGCGCCGCGGTGGCGGTCTGGACCACGCCGGAGAGCGTCGAAGCGGGGGCG
GTGTTCGCCGAGATCGGCCCGCGCATGGCCGAGTTGAGCGGTTCCCGGCTGGCCGCGCAGCAACAGATGG
AAGGCCTCCTGGCGCCGCACCGGCCCAAGGAGCCCGCGTGGTTCCTGGCCACCGTCGGCGTCTCGCCCGA
CCACCAGGGCAAGGGTCTGGGCAGCGCCGTCGTGCTCCCCGGAGTGGAGGCGGCCGAGCGCGCCGGGGTG
CCCGCCTTCCTGGAGACCTCCGCGCCCCGCAACCTCCCCTTCTACGAGCGGCTCGGCTTCACCGTCACCG
CCGACGTCGAGTGCCCGAAGGACCGCGCGACCTGGTGCATGACCCGCAAGCCCGGTGCCTGACGCCCGCC
CCACGACCCGCAGCGCCCGACCGAAAGGAGCGCACGACCCATCGTCGACGATAAAATAAAAGATTTTATT
TAGTCTCCAGAAAAAGGGGGGAATGAAAGACCCCACCTGTAGGTTTGGCAAGCTAGCTTAAGTAACGCCA
TTTTGCAAGGCATGGAAAAATACATAACTGAGAATAGAGAAGTTCAGATCAAGGTCAGGAACAGATGGAA
CAGCTGAATATGGGCCAAACAGGATATCTGTGGTAAGCAGTTCCTGCCCCGGCTCAGGGCCAAGAACAGA
TGGAACAGCTGAATATGGGCCAAACAGGATATCTGTGGTAAGCAGTTCCTGCCCCGGCTCAGGGCCAAGA
ACAGATGGTCCCCAGATGCGGTCCAGCCCTCAGCAGTTTCTAGAGAACCATCAGATGTTTCCAGGGTGCC
CCAAGGACCTGAAATGACCCTGTGCCTTATTTGAACTAACCAATCAGTTCGCTTCTCGCTTCTGTTCGCG
CGCTTCTGCTCCCCGAGCTCAATAAAAGAGCCCACAACCCCTCACTCGGGGCGCCAGTCCTCCGATTGAC
TGAGTCGCCCGGGTACCCGTGTATCCAATAAACCCTCTTGCAGTTGCATCCGACTTGTGGTCTCGCTGTT
CCTTGGGAGGGTCTCCTCTGAGTGATTGACTACCCGTCAGCGGGGGTCTTTCACATGCAGCATGTATCAA
AATTAATTTGGTTTTTTTTCTTAAGTATTTACATTAAATGGCCATAGTTGCATTAATGAATCGGCCAACG
CGCGGGGAGAGGCGGTTTGCGTATTGGGCGCTCTTCCGCTTCCTCGCTCACTGACTCGCTGCGCTCGGTC
GTTCGGCTGCGGCGAGCGGTATCAGCTCACTCAAAGGCGGTAATACGGTTATCCACAGAATCAGGGGATA
ACGCAGGAAAGAACATGTGAGCAAAAGGCCAGCAAAAGGCCAGGAACCGTAAAAAGGCCGCGTTGCTGGC
GTTTTTCCATAGGCTCCGCCCCCCTGACGAGCATCACAAAAATCGACGCTCAAGTCAGAGGTGGCGAAAC
CCGACAGGACTATAAAGATACCAGGCGTTTCCCCCTGGAAGCTCCCTCGTGCGCTCTCCTGTTCCGACCC
TGCCGCTTACCGGATACCTGTCCGCCTTTCTCCCTTCGGGAAGCGTGGCGCTTTCTCATAGCTCACGCTG
TAGGTATCTCAGTTCGGTGTAGGTCGTTCGCTCCAAGCTGGGCTGTGTGCACGAACCCCCCGTTCAGCCC
GACCGCTGCGCCTTATCCGGTAACTATCGTCTTGAGTCCAACCCGGTAAGACACGACTTATCGCCACTGG
CAGCAGCCACTGGTAACAGGATTAGCAGAGCGAGGTATGTAGGCGGTGCTACAGAGTTCTTGAAGTGGTG
GCCTAACTACGGCTACACTAGAAGAACAGTATTTGGTATCTGCGCTCTGCTGAAGCCAGTTACCTTCGGA
AAAAGAGTTGGTAGCTCTTGATCCGGCAAACAAACCACCGCTGGTAGCGGTGGTTTTTTTGTTTGCAAGC
AGCAGATTACGCGCAGAAAAAAAGGATCTCAAGAAGATCCTTTGATCTTTTCTACGGGGTCTGACGCTCA
GTGGAACGAAAACTCACGTTAAGGGATTTTGGTCATGAGATTATCAAAAAGGATCTTCACCTAGATCCTT
TTGCGGCCGGCCGCAAATCAATCTAAAGTATATATGAGTAAACTTGGTCTGACAGTTACCAATGCTTAAT
CAGTGAGGCACCTATCTCAGCGATCTGTCTATTTCGTTCATCCATAGTTGCCTGACTCCCCGTCGTGTAG
ATAACTACGATACGGGAGGGCTTACCATCTGGCCCCAGTGCTGCAATGATACCGCGAGACCCACGCTCAC
CGGCTCCAGATTTATCAGCAATAAACCAGCCAGCCGGAAGGGCCGAGCGCAGAAGTGGTCCTGCAACTTT
ATCCGCCTCCATCCAGTCTATTAATTGTTGCCGGGAAGCTAGAGTAAGTAGTTCGCCAGTTAATAGTTTG
CGCAACGTTGTTGCCATTGCTACAGGCATCGTGGTGTCACGCTCGTCGTTTGGTATGGCTTCATTCAGCT
CCGGTTCCCAACGATCAAGGCGAGTTACATGATCCCCCATGTTGTGCAAAAAAGCGGTTAGCTCCTTCGG
TCCTCCGATCGTTGTCAGAAGTAAGTTGGCCGCAGTGTTATCACTCATGGTTATGGCAGCACTGCATAAT
TCTCTTACTGTCATGCCATCCGTAAGATGCTTTTCTGTGACTGGTGAGTACTCAACCAAGTCATTCTGAG
AATAGTGTATGCGGCGACCGAGTTGCTCTTGCCCGGCGTCAATACGGGATAATACCGCGCCACATAGCAG
AACTTTAAAAGTGCTCATCATTGGAAAACGTTCTTCGGGGCGAAAACTCTCAAGGATCTTACCGCTGTTG
AGATCCAGTTCGATGTAACCCACTCGTGCACCCAACTGATCTTCAGCATCTTTTACTTTCACCAGCGTTT
CTGGGTGAGCAAAAACAGGAAGGCAAAATGCCGCAAAAAAGGGAATAAGGGCGACACGGAAATGTTGAAT
ACTCATACTCTTCCTTTTTCAATATTATTGAAGCATTTATCAGGGTTATTGTCTCATGAGCGGATACATA
TTTGAATGTATTTAGAAAAATAAACAAATAGGGGTTCCGCGCACATTTC
