>Addgene plasmid #69466 | pMXs-Puro-CLDN18 | addgene partial sequence | sequence record 127892 | gag-F 5'-ccaacctttaacgtcggatg-3'
CTTTAACCGAGACCTCATCACCCAGGTTAAGATCAAGGTCTTTTCACCTGGCCCGCATGGACACCCAGAC
CAGGTCCCCTACATCGTGACCTGGGAAGCCTTGGCTTTTGACCCCCCTCCCTGGGTCAAGCCCTTTGTAC
ACCCTAAGCCTCCGCCTCCTCTTCCTCCATCCGCCCCGTCTCTCCCCCTTGAACCTCCTCGTTCGACCCC
GCCTCGATCCTCCCTTTATCCAGCCCTCACTCCTTCTCTAGGCGCCCCCATATGGCCATATGAGATCTTA
TATGGGGCACCCCCGCCCCTTGTAAACTTCCCTGACCCTGACATGACAAGAGTTACTAACAGCCCCTCTC
TCCAAGCTCACTTACAGGCTCTCTACTTAGTCCAGCACGAAGTCTGGAGACCTCTGGCGGCAGCCTACCA
AGAACAACTGGACCGACCGGTGGTACCTCACCCTTACCGAGTCGGCGACACAGTGTGGGTCCGCCGACAC
CAGACTAAGAACCTAGAACCTCGCTGGAAAGGACCTTACACAGTCCTGCTGACCACCCCCACCGCCCTCA
AAGTAGACGGCATCGCAGCTTGGATACACGCCGCCCACGTGAAGGCTGCCGACCCCGGGGGTGGACCATC
CTCTAGACTGCCGGATCTAGCTAGTTAATTAAGGATCCACCATGGCTTACCCATACGATGTTCCAGATTA
CGCTTCCACCACCACATGCCAAGTGGTGGCGTTCCTCCTGTCCATCCTGGGGCTGGCCGGCTGCATCGCG
GCCACCGGGATGGACATGTGGAGCACCCAGGACCTGTACGACAACCCCGTCACCTCCGTGTTCCAGTACG
AAGGGCTCTGGAGGAGCTGCGTGAGGCAGAGTTCAGGCTTCACCGAATGCAGGCCCTATTTCACCATCCT
GGGACTTCCAGCCATGCTGCAGGCAGTGCGAGCCCTGATGATCGTAGGCATCGTCCTGGGTGCCATTGGC
CTCCTGGTATCCATCTTTGCCCTGAAATGCATCCGCATTGGCAGCATGGAGGACTCTGCCAAAGCCAACA
TGACACTGACCTCCGGGATCATGTTCATTGTCTCAGGTCTTTGTGCAATTGCTGGA
