>Addgene plasmid #69466 | pMXs-Puro-CLDN18 | addgene partial sequence | sequence record 127895 | MyoD-E120_3 5'-GGACTTTCCACACCCTAACTGACAC-3'
GTCGACCACTGTGCTGGCGGCCGCTCGAGTTTAAATAGTACATAATGGATTTCCTTACGCGAAATACGGG
CAGACATGGCCTGCCCGGTTATTATTATTTTTGACACCAGACCAACTGGTAATGGTAGCGACCGGCGCTC
AGCTGGAATTCTTACACATAGTCGTGCTTGGAAGGATAAGATTGTACCTCGTCCTCTGTGCGGGCACCTC
CATCGTATATCTTCTTGTTTTTGGTGTTGGACCCAAAGCCAGTGCTGGCCTTGAAGCCTCCAGGCTTGTA
GGCAACACTGTGGCCTGAGGCATGATAAGAAACGGCTTTGTAGTTGGTTTCTTCTGGTGCCAGGCCCCGG
CAGGCGATGCACATCATCACACCCCCAATTAGTGTGAGGCCTCCAGCGACCCAGCCCACGAACAGAGCCG
CACCAAATGTGTACCTGGTCTGAACAGTCTGCACCATCCCACCCATGCCGGTGTACATGTTAGCTGTGGA
CATCCAGAAGTTAGTCACCAGCATGTTGGCAAACACAGACACTCCAGCAATTGCACAAAGACCTGAGACA
ATGAACATGATCCCGGAGGTCAGTGTCATGTTGGCTTTGGCAGAGTCCTCCATGCTGCCAATGCGGATGC
ATTTCAGGGCAAAGATGGATACCAGGAGGCCAATGGCACCCAGGACGATGCCTACGATCATCAGGGCTCG
CACTGCCTGCAGCATGGCTGGAAGTCCCAGGATGGTGAAATAGGGCCTGCATTCGGTGAAGCCTGAACTC
TGCCTCACGCAGCTCCTCCAGAGCCCTTCGTACTGGAACACGGAGGTGACGGGGTTGTCGTACAGGTCCT
GGGTGCTCCACATGTCCATCCCGGTGGCCGCGATGCAGCCGGCCAGCCCCAGGATGGACAGGAGGAACGC
CACCACTTGGCATGTGGTGGTGGAAGCGTAATCTGGAACATCGTATGGGTAAGCCATGGTGGATCCTTAA
TTAACTAGCTAGATCCGGCAGTCTAGAGGATGGTCCACCCC
